Addgene plasmid #145409: pGBW-m4046321
Purpose: Yeast Expression plasmid for SARS-CoV-2 nsp11
Depositing lab: Ginkgo Bioworks & Benjie Chen. Depositing organization: Ginkgo Bioworks.
Backbone
  Vector backbone: AmpR; 2u URA3
  Backbone size w/o insert (bp): 4078
  Vector type: Yeast Expression
  Selectable markers: URA3
Growth in bacteria
  Bacterial resistance: Ampicillin, 100 μg/mL
  Growth temperature: 37°C
  Growth strain: DH5alpha
  Copy number: High Copy
Gene/Insert
  Gene/Insert name: SARS-CoV-2 nsp11
  Species: S. cerevisiae (budding yeast); Severe acute respiratory syndrome coronavirus 2
  Insert size (bp): 38
  Mutation: Saccharomyces cerevisiae recode 1
  Entrez Gene: ORF1ab (a.k.a. GU280_gp01)
  Promoter: pTEF1
  Tag / fusion protein: Cleavable thrombin;MBP (C terminal on backbone)
  Cloning method: Unknown
Resource information
  A portion of this plasmid was derived from a plasmid made by: GinkgoBioworks
Depositor comments: NCBI Reference Sequence: YP_009725312.1. Created by gene synthesis with Not1 site.
How to cite: pGBW-m4046321 was a gift from Ginkgo Bioworks & Benjie Chen (Addgene plasmid # 145409 ; http://n2t.net/addgene:145409 ; RRID:Addgene_145409)
