[The description below was written by a language model from this plasmid's Addgene catalogue record and pLannotate feature annotations shown in this document.]
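Description:
pGBW-m4046321 is an E. coli–yeast shuttle plasmid for expressing the SARS-CoV-2 non-structural protein nsp11 in Saccharomyces cerevisiae. In bacteria it is maintained through a ColE1/pUC-type origin, catalogued as high copy, and selected with ampicillin. The feature table places the β-lactamase gene downstream of a cat promoter and directly adjoining a short region annotated as rop. In yeast, the 2μ origin supports episomal multicopy replication. The URA3 marker, with its own promoter, allows selection by uracil prototrophy in ura3 hosts and counterselection with 5-fluoroorotic acid. Short phage and bacterial terminators (T3Te, T7Te, tonB) flank the bacterial modules, presumably insulating them from read-through transcription.

The expression cassette is driven by the constitutive TEF1 promoter and closed by a CYC1 terminator fragment. The insert is a very short synthetic sequence (about 38 bp) encoding nsp11, a small peptide from the ORF1ab polyprotein, recoded for S. cerevisiae codon usage and made by gene synthesis with a NotI site. It is too small to have been annotated in the feature table, but it would fit in the gap between the promoter and the malE coding region. The backbone supplies a C-terminal maltose-binding protein fusion joined through a thrombin-cleavable linker. This arrangement should allow amylose-affinity purification, help with the solubility and detection of such a small peptide, and permit later removal of the tag. The annotated sequence record is 5,878 nt, which is longer than the stated backbone size plus the insert, and the record does not explain the difference. The plasmid is suited to producing or studying nsp11 in yeast.
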