Features (pLannotate 1.2.2; 13 found; start..end, strand, type, name):
     10..417     +  promoter       TEF1 promoter: S. cerevisiae TEF1; promoter for EF-1α
    488..1588    +  CDS            malE (fragment): MALE_ECO57 - Experimental evidence at protein level: Swiss-Prot protein existence level 1. Part of the ABC transporter complex MalEFGK involved in maltose/maltodextrin import. Binds maltose and higher maltodextrins. From Escherichia coli O157:H7.
   1617..1789    +  terminator     CYC1 terminator (fragment): S. cerevisiae CYC1; transcription terminator for CYC1
   1825..2001    +  promoter       URA3 promoter (fragment): S. cerevisiae URA3
   2002..2805    +  CDS            URA3: orotidine-5'-phosphate decarboxylase, required for uracil biosynthesis; S. cerevisiae URA3; yeast auxotrophic marker, counterselectable with 5-fluoroorotic acid (5-FOA)
   2888..3870    -  rep_origin     2μ ori: yeast 2μ plasmid origin of replication
   3948..3977    +  terminator     T3Te terminator: phage T3 early transcription terminator
   3999..4586    +  rep_origin     ori: high-copy-number ColE1/pMB1/pBR322/pUC origin of replication
   4598..4625    -  terminator     T7Te terminator: phage T7 early transcription terminator
   4649..4840    -  CDS            rop: Rop protein, which maintains plasmids at low copy number; rop
   4841..5701    -  CDS            AmpR: β-lactamase; bla; confers resistance to ampicillin, carbenicillin, and related antibiotics
   5702..5804    -  promoter       cat promoter: promoter of the E. coli cat gene encoding chloramphenicol acetyltransferase
   5805..5836    -  terminator     tonB terminator: bidirectional E. coli tonB-P14 transcription terminator
>Addgene plasmid #145409 | pGBW-m4046321 | depositor full sequence | sequence record 287586 | Full Sequence
GCGGCCGCCCCACACACCATAGCTTCAAAATGTTTCTACTCCTTTTTTACTCTTCCAGATTTTCTCGGAC
TCCGCGCATCGCCGTACCACTTCAAAACACCCAAGCACAGCATACTAAATTTCCCCTCTTTCTTCCTCTA
GGGTGTCGTTAATTACCCGTACTAAAGGTTTGGAAAAGAAAAAAGAGACCGCCTCGTTTCTTTTTCTTCG
TCGAAAAAGGCAATAAAAATTTTTATCACGTTTCTTTTTCTTGAAAATTTTTTTTTTTGATTTTTTTCTC
TTTCGATGACCTCCCATTGATATTTAAGTTAATAAACGGTCTTCAATTTCTCAAGTTTCAGTTTCATTTT
TCTTGTTCTATTACAACTTTTTTTACTTCTTGCTCATTAGAAAGAAAGCATAGCAATCTAATCTAAGTTT
TAATTACAAAATGTCCGCTGACGCACAATCATTCCTAAATGGGTTTGCTGTACTCGTGCCGAGAGGTTCT
AAAATCGAGGAAGGTAAGCTAGTCATTTGGATAAATGGAGATAAGGGTTACAACGGTTTGGCAGAAGTAG
GCAAGAAATTTGAAAAGGACACAGGTATCAAGGTGACGGTTGAACATCCAGACAAGTTAGAAGAAAAATT
CCCTCAAGTTGCTGCTACTGGTGATGGTCCCGACATTATTTTCTGGGCCCACGATCGTTTTGGTGGATAT
GCTCAGTCAGGTTTGCTGGCTGAGATCACCCCAGACAAGGCCTTCCAAGATAAATTGTACCCATTCACTT
GGGATGCTGTCAGATACAACGGTAAGCTTATAGCATATCCAATTGCTGTTGAAGCCTTATCGTTGATCTA
CAATAAGGACTTGTTACCTAACCCACCAAAGACATGGGAAGAAATTCCAGCTTTGGATAAAGAGCTAAAG
GCCAAGGGAAAAAGCGCTTTGATGTTTAACTTACAAGAACCTTATTTCACCTGGCCATTAATCGCTGCTG
ACGGTGGTTACGCATTTAAATACGAAAACGGTAAGTATGACATTAAGGATGTCGGCGTTGATAATGCTGG
TGCAAAGGCTGGTTTGACCTTCTTGGTTGATTTAATAAAGAATAAACACATGAACGCTGACACTGACTAC
TCTATCGCCGAAGCCGCTTTCAACAAGGGTGAAACTGCTATGACCATAAATGGTCCATGGGCCTGGAGTA
ACATTGATACTTCTAAAGTAAACTATGGTGTCACTGTTTTGCCTACATTCAAAGGCCAACCATCCAAGCC
CTTTGTCGGTGTTCTATCCGCTGGCATCAATGCTGCTTCTCCAAACAAGGAGCTAGCTAAAGAATTTTTG
GAAAATTACTTGTTAACTGACGAAGGTTTGGAGGCCGTTAACAAGGACAAGCCATTGGGTGCTGTCGCTT
TGAAATCTTACGAAGAAGAATTGGCTAAGGATCCCAGAATTGCCGCTACCATGGAGAACGCCCAAAAGGG
TGAAATTATGCCAAACATCCCACAAATGTCAGCCTTCTGGTACGCAGTTAGGACTGCCGTGATTAATGCT
GCTTCCGGTAGACAAACCGTCGACGAAGCATTAAAAGATGCTCAAACGTAAACAGGCCCCTTTTCCTTTG
TCGATATCATGTAATTAGTTATGTCACGCTTACATTCACGCCCTCCTCCCACATCCGCTCTAACCGAAAA
GGAAGGAGTTAGACAACCTGAAGTCTAGGTCCCTATTTATTTTTTTTAATAGTTATGTTAGTATTAAGAA
CGTTATTTATATTTCAAATTTTTCTTTTTTTTCTGTACAAAGCGGCCGCCGAACCACTAGTGCACTGCAG
TACACGGTTTCCTTGAAATTTTTTTGATTCGGTAATCTCCGAACAGAAGGAAGAACGAAGGAAGGAGCAC
AGACTTAGATTGGTATATATACGCATATGTAGTGTTGAAGAAACATGAAATTGCCCAGTATTCTTAACCC
AACTGCACAGAACAAAAACGTGCAGGAAACGAAGATAAATCATGTCGAAAGCTACATATAAGGAACGTGC
TGCTACTCATCCTAGTCCTGTTGCTGCCAAGCTATTTAATATCATGCACGAAAAGCAAACAAACTTGTGT
GCTTCATTGGATGTTCGTACCACCAAGGAATTACTGGAGTTAGTTGAAGCATTAGGTCCCAAAATTTGTT
TACTAAAAACACATGTGGATATCTTGACTGATTTTTCCATGGAGGGCACAGTTAAGCCGCTAAAGGCATT
ATCCGCCAAGTACAATTTTTTACTCTTCGAGGACAGAAAATTTGCTGACATTGGTAATACAGTCAAATTG
CAGTACTCTGCGGGTGTATACAGAATAGCAGAATGGGCAGACATTACGAATGCACACGGTGTGGTGGGCC
CAGGTATTGTTAGCGGTTTGAAGCAGGCGGCAGAAGAAGTAACAAAGGAACCTAGAGGCCTTTTGATGTT
AGCAGAATTGTCATGCAAGGGCTCCCTATCTACTGGAGAATATACTAAGGGTACTGTTGACATTGCGAAG
AGCGACAAAGATTTTGTTATCGGCTTTATTGCTCAAAGAGACATGGGTGGAAGAGATGAAGGTTACGATT
GGTTGATTATGACACCCGGTGTGGGTTTAGATGACAAGGGAGATGCATTGGGTCAACAGTATAGAACCGT
GGATGATGTGGTTTCTACAGGATCTGACATTATTATTGTTGGAAGAGGACTATTTGCAAAGGGAAGGGAT
GCTAAGGTAGAGGGTGAACGTTACAGAAAAGCAGGCTGGGAAGCATATTTGAGAAGATGCGGCCAGCAAA
ACTAAAAAACTGTATTATAAGTAAATGCATGTATACTAAACTCACAAATTAGAGCTTCAATTTAATTATA
TCAGTTATTACCCGAGTAACGAAGCATCTGTGCTTCATTTTGTAGAACAAAAATGCAACGCGAGAGCGCT
AATTTTTCAAACAAAGAATCTGAGCTGCATTTTTACAGAACAGAAATGCAACGCGAAAGCGCTATTTTAC
CAACGAAGAATCTGTGCTTCATTTTTGTAAAACAAAAATGCAACGCGAGAGCGCTAATTTTTCAAACAAA
GAATCTGAGCTGCATTTTTACAGAACAGAAATGCAACGCGAGAGCGCTATTTTACCAACAAAGAATCTAT
ACTTCTTTTTTGTTCTACAAAAATGCATCCCGAGAGCGCTATTTTTCTAACAAAGCATCTTAGATTACTT
TTTTTCTCCTTTGTGCGCTCTATAATGCAGTCTCTTGATAACTTTTTGCACTGTAGGTCCGTTAAGGTTA
GAAGAAGGCTACTTTGGTGTCTATTTTCTCTTCCATAAAAAAAGCCTGACTCCACTTCCCGCGTTTACTG
ATTACTAGCGAAGCTGCGGGTGCATTTTTTCAAGATAAAGGCATCCCCGATTATATTCTATACCGATGTG
GATTGCGCATACTTTGTGAACAGAAAGTGATAGCGTTGATGATTCTTCATTGGTCAGAAAATTATGAACG
GTTTCTTCTATTTTGTCTCTATATACTACGTATAGGAAATGTTTACATTTTCGTATTGTTTTCGATTCAC
TCTATGAATAGTTCTTACTACAATTTTTTTGTCTAAAGAGTAATACTAGAGATAAACATAAAAAATGTAG
AGGTCGAGTTTAGATGCAAGTTCAAGGAGCGAAAGGTGGATGGGTAGGTTATATAGGGATATAGCACAGA
GATATATAGCAAAGAGATACTTTTGAGCAATGTTTGTGGAAGCGGTATTCGCAATATTTTAGTAGCTCGT
TACAGTCCGGTGCGTTTTTGGTTTTTTGAAAGTGCGTCATCAGAGCGCTTTTGGTTTTCAAAAGCGCTCT
GAAGTTCCTATACTTTCTAGCTAGAGAATAGGAACTTCCCGAGCGGCCGCGTGTTACAAGCTTGACTCCA
GCGTAACTGGACTGCAATCAACTCACTGGCTCACCTTCACGGGTGGGCCTTTCTTCGGTAGAAAATCAAA
GGATCTTCTTGAGATCCTTTTTTTCTGCGCGTAATCTGCTGCTTGCAAACAAAAAAACCACCGCTACCAG
CGGTGGTTTGTTTGCCGGATCAAGAGCTACCAACTCTTTTTCCGAGGTAACTGGCTTCAGCAGAGCGCAG
ATACCAAATACTGTTCTTCTAGTGTAGCCGTAGTTAGGCCACCACTTCAAGAACTCTGTAGCACCGCCTA
CATACCTCGCTCTGCTAATCCTGTTACCAGTGGCTGCTGCCAGTGGCGATAAGTCGTGTCTTACCGGGTT
GGACTCAAGACGATAGTTACCGGATAAGGCGCAGCGGTCGGGCTGAACGGGGGGTTCGTGCACACAGCCC
AGCTTGGAGCGAACGACCTACACCGAACTGAGATACCTACAGCGTGAGCTATGAGAAAGCGCCACGCTTC
CCGAAGGGAGAAAGGCGGACAGGTATCCGGTAAGCGGCAGGGTCGGAACAGGAGAGCGCACGAGGGAGCT
TCCAGGGGTAAACGCCTGGTATCTTTATAGTCCTGTCGGGTTTCGCCACCTCTGACTTGAGCATCGATTT
TTGTGATGCTCGTCAGGGGGGCGGAGCCTATGGAAAAACGCCAGCAACGCAGAAAGGCCCACCCGAAGGT
GAGCCAGGTGATTACATTTGGGCCCTCATCAGAGGTTTTCACCGTCATCACCGAAACGCGCGAGGCAGCT
GCGGTAAAGCTCATCAGCGTGGTCGTGAAGCGATTCACAGATGTCTGCCTGTTCATCCGCGTCCAGCTCG
TTGAGTTTCTCCAGAAGCGTTAATGTCTGGCTTCTGATAAAGCGGGCCATGTTAAGGGCGGTTTTTTCCT
GTTTGGTCACTTACCAATGCTTAATCAGTGAGGCACCTATCTCAGCGATCTGTCTATTTCGTTCATCCAT
AGTTGCCTGACTCCCCGTCGTGTAGATAACTACGATGCGGGAGGGCTTACCATCTGGCCCCAGTGCTGCA
ATGATACCGCGAGACCCACGCTCACCGGCTCCAGATTTATCAGCAATAAACCAGCCAGCCGGGAGGGCCG
AGCGCAGAAGTGATCCTGCAACTTTATCCGCCTCCATCCAGTCTATTAATTGTTGCCGGGAAGCTAGAGT
AAGTAGTTCGCCAGTTAATAGTTTGCGCAACGTTGTTGCCATTGCTACAGGCATCGTGGTGTCACGCTCG
TCGTTTGGTATGGCTTCATTCAGCTCCGGTTCCCAACGATCAAGGCGAGTTACATGATCCCCCATGTTGT
GCAAAAAAGCGGTTAGCTCCTTCGGTCCTCCGATCGTTGCCAGAAGTAAGTTGGCCGCAGTGTTATCACT
CATGGTTATGGCAGCACTGCATAATTCTCTTACTGTCATGCCATCCGTGAGATGCTTTTCTGTGACTGGT
GAGTACTCAACCAAGTCATTCTGAGAATAGTGTATGCGGCGACCGAGTTGCTCTTGCCCGGCGTCAATAC
GGGATAATACCGCGCCACATAGCAGAACTTTAAAAGTGCTCATCATTGGAAAACGTTCTTCGGGGCGTAA
ACTCTCAAGGATCTTACCGCTGTTGAGATCCAGTTCGATGTAACCCACTCGTGCACCCAACTGATCTTCA
GCATCTTTTACTTTCACCAGCGTTTCTGGGTGAGCAAAAACAGGAAGGCAAAATGCCGCAAAAAAGGGAA
TAAGGGCGACACGGAAATGTTGAATACTCATTTTAGCTTCCTTAGCTCCTGAAAATCTCGATAACTCAAA
AAATACGCCCGGTAGTGATCTTATTTCATTATGGTGAAAGTTGGAACCTCTTACGTGCCGATCAAGTCAA
AAGCCTCCGGTCGGAGGCTTTTGACTTTCTGCTATGGAGGTCAGGTATGATTTAAATGGTCAGTTAGA
